>Addgene plasmid #91023 | pMOD_A0802 | addgene full sequence | sequence record 182181 | Addgene NGS Result
GCCTTGACGGCAAAATCCCTTAACGTGAGTTTTCGTTCCACTGAGCGTCAGACCCCGTAGAAAAGATCAA
AGGATCTTCTTGAGATCCTTTTTTTCTGCGCGTAATCTGCTGCTTGCAAACAAAAAAACCACCGCTACCA
GCGGTGGTTTGTTTGCCGGATCAAGAGCTACTAACTCTTTTTCCGAAGGTAACTGGCTTCAGCAGAGCGC
AGATACCAAATACTGTTCTTCTAGTGTAGCCGTAGTTAGGCCACCACTTCAAGAACTCTGTAGCACCGCC
TACATACCTCGCTCTGCTAATCCTGTTACCAGTGGCTGCTGCCAGTGGCGATAAGTCGTGTCTTACCGGG
TTGGACTCAAGACGATAGTTACCGGATAAGGCGCAGCGGTCGGGCTGAACGGGGGGTTCGTGCTCACAGC
CCAGCTTGGAGCGAACGACCTACACCGAACTGAGATACCTACAGCGTGAGCTATGAGAAAGCGCCACGCT
TCCCGAAGGGAGAAAGGCGGACAGGTATCCGGTAAGCGGCAGGGTCGGAACAGGAGAGCGCACGAGGGAG
CTTCCAGGGGGAAACGCCTGGTATCTTTATAGTCCTGTCGGGTTTCGCCACCTCTGACTTGAGCGTCGAT
TTTTGTGATGCTCGTCAGGGGGGCGGAGCCTATGGAAAAACGCCAGCAACGCGGCCTTTTTACGGTTCCT
GGCCTTTTGCTGGCCTTTTGCTCACATGTTCTTTCCTGCGTTATCCCCTGATTCTGTGGATAACCGTATT
ACCGCCTTTGAGTGAGCTGATACCGCTCGCCGCAGCCGAACGACCGAGCGCAGCGAGTCAGTGAGCGAGG
AAGCGGAAGAGCGCCCACCTGCTCATGATCGGCGCGCCGTCGAGCTGCAGGTCAACGGATCAGGATATTC
TTGTTTAAGATGTTGAACTCTATGGAGGTTTGTATGAACTGATGATCTAGGACCGGATAAGTTCCCTTCT
TCATAGCGAACTTATTCAAAGAATGTTTTGTGTATCATTCTTGTTACATTGTTATTAATGAAAAAATATT
ATTGGTCATTGGACTGAACACGAGTGTTAAATATGGACCAGGCCCCAAATAAGATCCATTGATATATGAA
TTAAATAACAAGAATAAATCGAGTCACCAAACCACTTGCCTTTTTTAACGAGACTTGTTCACCAACTTGA
TACAAAAGTCATTATCCTATGCAAATCAATAATCATACAAAAATATCCAATAACACTAAAAAATTAAAAG
AAATGGATAATTTCACAATATGTTATACGATAAAGAAGTTACTTTTCCAAGAAATTCACTGATTTTATAA
GCCCACTTGCATTAGATAAATGGCAAAAAAAAACAAAAAGGAAAAGAAATAAAGCACGAAGAATTCTAGA
AAATACGAAATACGCTTCAATGCAGTGGGACCCACGGTTCAATTATTGCCAATTTTCAGCTCCACCGTAT
ATTTAAAAAATAAAACGATAATGCTAAAAAAATATAAATCGTAACGATCGTTAAATCTCAACGGCTGGAT
CTTATGACGACCGTTAGAAATTGTGGTTGTCGACGAGTCAGTAATAAACGGCGTCAAAGTGGTTGCAGCC
GGCACACACGAGTCGTGTTTATCAACTCAAAGCACAAATACTTTTCCTCAACCTAAAAATAAGGCAATTA
GCCAAAAACAACTTTGCGTGTAAACAACGCTCAATACACGTGTCATTTTATTATTAGCTATTGCTTCACC
GCCTTAGCTTTCTCGTGACCTAGTCGTCCTCGTCTTTTCTTCTTCTTCTTCTATAAAACAATACCCAAAG
AGCTCTTCTTCTTCACAATTCAGATTTCAATTTCTCAAAATCTTAAAAACTTTCTCTCAATTCTCTCTAC
CGTGATCAAGGTAAATTTCTGTGTTCCTTATTCTCTCAAAATCTTCGATTTTGTTTTCGTTCGATCCCAA
TTTCGTATATGTTCTTTGGTTTAGATTCTGTTAATCTTAGATCGAACACGATTTTCTGGGTTTGATCGTT
AGATATCATCTTAATTCTCGATTAGGGTTTCATAGATATCATCCGATTTGTTCAAATAATTTGAGTTTTG
TCGAATAATTACTCTTCGATTTGTGATTTCTATCTAGATCTGGTGTTAGTTTCTAGTTTGTGCGATCGAA
TTTGTCGATTAATCTGAGTTTTTCTGATTAACAGGCCTGCAGGAAAAATGGATCATTATCTTGATATTAG
ACTTAGACCTGATCCAGAATTTCCACCAGCTCAACTTATGTCTGTTCTTTTTGGAAAACTTCATCAAGCT
CTTGTTGCTCAAGGAGGAGATAGAATTGGAGTTTCTTTTCCTGATCTTGATGAATCAAGATCAAGACTTG
GAGAAAGACTTAGAATTCATGCTTCTGCTGATGATCTTAGAGCTTTGCTTGCTAGACCTTGGCTTGAAGG
ACTTAGAGATCATCTTCAATTTGGAGAACCAGCTGTTGTTCCACATCCAACTCCTTATAGACAAGTTTCA
AGAGTTCAAGCTAAATCTAATCCAGAAAGACTTAGAAGAAGACTTATGAGAAGACATGATCTTTCTGAAG
AAGAAGCTAGAAAAAGAATTCCTGATACTGTTGCTAGAGCTTTGGATTTGCCTTTTGTTACACTTAGATC
ACAATCTACTGGACAACATTTTAGACTTTTTATTAGACATGGACCACTTCAAGTTACTGCTGAAGAAGGA
GGATTTACTTGTTATGGACTTTCTAAGGGAGGTTTTGTTCCTTGGTTTGGATCTGGAGCTACTAATTTTT
CTCTTCTTAAGCAAGCTGGAGATGTTGAAGAAAATCCTGGACCCATGGATAAGAAGTACTCTATCGGACT
CGCTATCGGAACTAACTCTGTGGGATGGGCTGTGATCACCGATGAGTACAAGGTGCCATCTAAGAAGTTC
AAGGTTCTCGGAAACACCGATAGGCACTCTATCAAGAAAAACCTTATCGGTGCTCTCCTCTTCGATTCTG
GTGAAACTGCTGAGGCTACCAGACTCAAGAGAACCGCTAGAAGAAGGTACACCAGAAGAAAGAACAGGAT
CTGCTACCTCCAAGAGATCTTCTCTAACGAGATGGCTAAAGTGGATGATTCATTCTTCCACAGGCTCGAA
GAGTCATTCCTCGTGGAAGAAGATAAGAAGCACGAGAGGCACCCTATCTTCGGAAACATCGTTGATGAGG
TGGCATACCACGAGAAGTACCCTACTATCTACCACCTCAGAAAGAAGCTCGTTGATTCTACTGATAAGGC
TGATCTCAGGCTCATCTACCTCGCTCTCGCTCACATGATCAAGTTCAGAGGACACTTCCTCATCGAGGGT
GATCTCAACCCTGATAACTCTGATGTGGATAAGTTGTTCATCCAGCTCGTGCAGACCTACAACCAGCTTT
TCGAAGAGAACCCTATCAACGCTTCAGGTGTGGATGCTAAGGCTATCCTCTCTGCTAGGCTCTCTAAGTC
AAGAAGGCTTGAGAACCTCATTGCTCAGCTCCCTGGTGAGAAGAAGAACGGACTTTTCGGAAACTTGATC
GCTCTCTCTCTCGGACTCACCCCTAACTTCAAGTCTAACTTCGATCTCGCTGAGGATGCAAAGCTCCAGC
TCTCAAAGGATACCTACGATGATGATCTCGATAACCTCCTCGCTCAGATCGGAGATCAGTACGCTGATTT
GTTCCTCGCTGCTAAGAACCTCTCTGATGCTATCCTCCTCAGTGATATCCTCAGAGTGAACACCGAGATC
ACCAAGGCTCCACTCTCAGCTTCTATGATCAAGAGATACGATGAGCACCACCAGGATCTCACACTTCTCA
AGGCTCTTGTTAGACAGCAGCTCCCAGAGAAGTACAAAGAGATTTTCTTCGATCAGTCTAAGAACGGATA
CGCTGGTTACATCGATGGTGGTGCATCTCAAGAAGAGTTCTACAAGTTCATCAAGCCTATCCTCGAGAAG
ATGGATGGAACCGAGGAACTCCTCGTGAAGCTCAATAGAGAGGATCTTCTCAGAAAGCAGAGGACCTTCG
ATAACGGATCTATCCCTCATCAGATCCACCTCGGAGAGTTGCACGCTATCCTTAGAAGGCAAGAGGATTT
CTACCCATTCCTCAAGGATAACAGGGAAAAGATTGAGAAGATTCTCACCTTCAGAATCCCTTACTACGTG
GGACCTCTCGCTAGAGGAAACTCAAGATTCGCTTGGATGACCAGAAAGTCTGAGGAAACCATCACCCCTT
GGAACTTCGAAGAGGTGGTGGATAAGGGTGCTAGTGCTCAGTCTTTCATCGAGAGGATGACCAACTTCGA
TAAGAACCTTCCAAACGAGAAGGTGCTCCCTAAGCACTCTTTGCTCTACGAGTACTTCACCGTGTACAAC
GAGTTGACCAAGGTTAAGTACGTGACCGAGGGAATGAGGAAGCCTGCTTTTTTGTCAGGTGAGCAAAAGA
AGGCTATCGTTGATCTCTTGTTCAAGACCAACAGAAAGGTGACCGTGAAGCAGCTCAAAGAGGATTACTT
CAAGAAAATCGAGTGCTTCGATTCAGTTGAGATTTCTGGTGTTGAGGATAGGTTCAACGCATCTCTCGGA
ACCTACCACGATCTCCTCAAGATCATTAAGGATAAGGATTTCTTGGATAACGAGGAAAACGAGGATATCT
TGGAGGATATCGTTCTTACCCTCACCCTCTTTGAAGATAGAGAGATGATTGAAGAAAGGCTCAAGACCTA
CGCTCATCTCTTCGATGATAAGGTGATGAAGCAGTTGAAGAGAAGAAGATACACTGGTTGGGGAAGGCTC
TCAAGAAAGCTCATTAACGGAATCAGGGATAAGCAGTCTGGAAAGACAATCCTTGATTTCCTCAAGTCTG
ATGGATTCGCTAACAGAAACTTCATGCAGCTCATCCACGATGATTCTCTCACCTTTAAAGAGGATATCCA
GAAGGCTCAGGTTTCAGGACAGGGTGATAGTCTCCATGAGCATATCGCTAACCTCGCTGGATCTCCTGCA
ATCAAGAAGGGAATCCTCCAGACTGTGAAGGTTGTGGATGAGTTGGTGAAGGTGATGGGAAGGCATAAGC
CTGAGAACATCGTGATCGAAATGGCTAGAGAGAACCAGACCACTCAGAAGGGACAGAAGAACTCTAGGGA
AAGGATGAAGAGGATCGAGGAAGGTATCAAAGAGCTTGGATCTCAGATCCTCAAAGAGCACCCTGTTGAG
AACACTCAGCTCCAGAATGAGAAGCTCTACCTCTACTACCTCCAGAACGGAAGGGATATGTATGTGGATC
AAGAGTTGGATATCAACAGGCTCTCTGATTACGATGTTGATGCTATCGTGCCACAGTCATTCTTGAAGGA
TGATTCTATCGATAACAAGGTGCTCACCAGGTCTGATAAGAACAGGGGTAAGAGTGATAACGTGCCAAGT
GAAGAGGTTGTGAAGAAAATGAAGAACTATTGGAGGCAGCTCCTCAACGCTAAGCTCATCACTCAGAGAA
AGTTCGATAACTTGACTAAGGCTGAGAGGGGAGGACTCTCTGAATTGGATAAGGCAGGATTCATCAAGAG
GCAGCTTGTGGAAACCAGGCAGATCACTAAGCACGTTGCACAGATCCTCGATTCTAGGATGAACACCAAG
TACGATGAGAACGATAAGTTGATCAGGGAAGTGAAGGTTATCACCCTCAAGTCAAAGCTCGTGTCTGATT
TCAGAAAGGATTTCCAATTCTACAAGGTGAGGGAAATCAACAACTACCACCACGCTCACGATGCTTACCT
TAACGCTGTTGTTGGAACCGCTCTCATCAAGAAGTATCCTAAGCTCGAGTCAGAGTTCGTGTACGGTGAT
TACAAGGTGTACGATGTGAGGAAGATGATCGCTAAGTCTGAGCAAGAGATCGGAAAGGCTACCGCTAAGT
ATTTCTTCTACTCTAACATCATGAATTTCTTCAAGACCGAGATTACCCTCGCTAACGGTGAGATCAGAAA
GAGGCCACTCATCGAGACAAACGGTGAAACAGGTGAGATCGTGTGGGATAAGGGAAGGGATTTCGCTACC
GTTAGAAAGGTGCTCTCTATGCCACAGGTGAACATCGTTAAGAAAACCGAGGTGCAGACCGGTGGATTCT
CTAAAGAGTCTATCCTCCCTAAGAGGAACTCTGATAAGCTCATTGCTAGGAAGAAGGATTGGGACCCTAA
GAAATACGGTGGTTTCGATTCTCCTACCGTGGCTTACTCTGTTCTCGTTGTGGCTAAGGTTGAGAAGGGA
AAGAGTAAGAAGCTCAAGTCTGTTAAGGAACTTCTCGGAATCACTATCATGGAAAGGTCATCTTTCGAGA
AGAACCCAATCGATTTCCTCGAGGCTAAGGGATACAAAGAGGTTAAGAAGGATCTCATCATCAAGCTCCC
AAAGTACTCACTCTTCGAACTCGAGAACGGTAGAAAGAGGATGCTCGCTTCTGCTGGTGAGCTTCAAAAG
GGAAACGAGCTTGCTCTCCCATCTAAGTACGTTAACTTTCTTTACCTCGCTTCTCACTACGAGAAGTTGA
AGGGATCTCCAGAAGATAACGAGCAGAAGCAACTTTTCGTTGAGCAGCACAAGCACTACTTGGATGAGAT
CATCGAGCAGATCTCTGAGTTCTCTAAAAGGGTGATCCTCGCTGATGCAAACCTCGATAAGGTGTTGTCT
GCTTACAACAAGCACAGAGATAAGCCTATCAGGGAACAGGCAGAGAACATCATCCATCTCTTCACCCTTA
CCAACCTCGGTGCTCCTGCTGCTTTCAAGTACTTCGATACAACCATCGATAGGAAGAGATACACCTCTAC
CAAAGAAGTGCTCGATGCTACCCTCATCCATCAGTCTATCACTGGACTCTACGAGACTAGGATCGATCTC
TCACAGCTCGGTGGTGATTCAAGGGCTGATCCTAAGAAGAAGAGGAAGGTTTGACGTCGACGATATGAAG
ATGAAGATGAAATATTTGGTGTGTCAAATAAAAAGCTTGTGTGCTTAAGTTTGTGTTTTTTTCTTGGCTT
GTTGTGTTATGAATTTGTGGCTTTTTCTAATATTAAATGAATGTAAGATCACATTATAATGAATAAACAA
ATGTTTCTATAATCCATTGTGAATGTTTTGTTGGATCTCTTCTGCAGCATATAACTACTGTATGTGCTAT
GGTATGGACTATGGAATATGATTAAAGATAAGCCAGAGCTCTGGTGACGGACGTGGGCAGGTGTGATGAA
AAGCCTTAGGGTCAGGTGGCACTTTTCGGGGAAATGTGCGATGAACCCCTATTTGTTTATTTTTCTAAAT
ACATTCAAATATGTATCCGCTAATGAGACAATAACCCTGATAAATGCTTCAATTATATTGAAAAAGGAAG
AGTATGAGTATCCAACATTTCCGTGTCGCCCTTATTCCCTTTTTTGCGGCCTTCTGCCTTCCTGTTTTTG
CTCACCCAGAAACGCTGGTGAAAGTAAAAGATGCTGAAGATCAGTTGGGTGCCCGAGTGGGTTACATTGA
ACTGGATCTCAACAGCGGCAAAATCTTAGAGAGTTTTCGCCCCGAAGAACGCTTCCCAATGATGAGCACT
TTCAAAGTTCTGCTATGTGGCGCGGTGTTATCCCGTATTGATGCTGGGCAAGAGCAACTCGGTCGCCGCA
TACACTATTCTCAGAATGACTTGGTTGAGTATTCACCAGTCACAGAAAAGCATCTTACGGATGGCATGAC
AGTAAGAGAATTATGTAGTGCTGCCATAACCATGAGTGATAACACTGCGGCCAACTTACTTCTGACAACG
ATTGGAGGACCGAAGGAGCTAACCGCTTTTTTGCACAACATGGGGGATCATGTAACTCGCCTTGATCGTT
GGGAACCGGAGCTGAATGAAGCCATACCAAACGACGAGCGTGACACCACGATGCCTGTAGCAATGGCAAC
AACTCTCCGCAAACTATTAACTGGCGAACTACTTACTCTTGCTTCACGCCAGCAACTCATTGACTGGATG
GAGGCGGACAAAGTTGCAGGACCACTTCTGCGCTCGGCACTTCCGGCTGGCTGGTTTATTGCTGATAAAT
CTGGAGCCGGTGAGCGTGGGTCTCGCGGTATCATTGCAGCACTGGGGCCAGATGGTAAGCCCTCCCGTAT
CGTAGTTATCTACACGACGGGGAGTCAGGCAACTATGGATGAACGAAATAGACAGATCGCTGAGATAGGT
GCCTCACTGATTAAGCATTGGTAACTGTCAGACGAAGGGAAATAAATAGTAGCCCGCCTGATGTGCGGGC
TTTTTTTTGGTGGTGGTTACCAGTGTCGCTTAGCTACCGTAGGTCCTCTTAGGCGGTCCGATTAGCGACA
TAGTCATCAAT
Features (pLannotate 1.2.2; 6 found; start..end, strand, type, name):
     80..668     +  rep_origin     ori: high-copy-number ColE1/pMB1/pBR322/pUC origin of replication
   2218..2778    +  CDS            cas6f: CAS6_PSEAB - Also known as csy4. Experimental evidence at protein level: Swiss-Prot protein existence level 1. CRISPR (clustered regularly interspaced short palindromic repeat) is an adaptive immune system that provides protection against mobile genetic elements (viruses, transposable elements and conjugative plasmids). CRISPR clusters contain sequences complementary to antecedent mobile elements and target invading nucleic acids. CRISPR clusters are transcribed and processed into CRISPR RNA (crRNA). Processes pre-crRNA into individual crRNA units. Absolutely required for crRNA production or s
   2845..6948    +  CDS            cas9: CAS9_STRP1 - Also known as csn1 From Streptococcus pyogenes serotype M1.
   6994..7242    +  terminator     HSP terminator: efficient transcription terminator from the Arabidopsis thaliana heat shock protein 18.2 gene (Nagaya et al., 2010)
   7323..7423    +  promoter       AmpR promoter: bla
   7424..8284    +  CDS            AmpR: β-lactamase; bla; confers resistance to ampicillin, carbenicillin, and related antibiotics
