[The description below was written by a language model from this plasmid's Addgene catalogue record and pLannotate feature annotations shown in this document.]
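Description:
pMOD_A0802 is a "Module A" plasmid from a modular plant genome-engineering toolkit, built on the pMOD_A1001 backbone and classed as a CRISPR vector. It is an 8.4 kb, high-copy plasmid maintained in E. coli through a ColE1/pUC-type origin of replication and selected with ampicillin through a β-lactamase gene driven by its native bla promoter. The feature table shows no plant selectable marker or T-DNA elements. This fits its role as a module that supplies one expression unit rather than a complete plant transformation vector, although the record does not describe the downstream assembly steps.

The payload is a single plant expression cassette. According to the catalogue entry, the Arabidopsis ubiquitin 10 (AtUbi10) promoter drives the cassette. The automated annotation did not pick up this promoter, but it presumably lies in the unannotated region upstream of the first coding sequence. The open reading frame encodes Csy4 (Cas6f, the Pseudomonas aeruginosa CRISPR endoribonuclease) joined by a P2A ribosome-skipping peptide to a Streptococcus pyogenes Cas9 designated AtCas9. Both proteins are therefore produced from one transcript. Transcription ends at the Arabidopsis HSP18.2 terminator. The Cas9 carries the D10A and H840A substitutions, which inactivate the RuvC and HNH nuclease domains. The resulting catalytically dead Cas9 still binds DNA under guide-RNA direction but does not cut it.

Csy4 cleaves at its recognition hairpins, so co-expressing it allows several guide RNAs to be released from one polycistronic transcript supplied by a companion module. The construct is therefore suited to multiplexed, non-cleaving dCas9 targeting in plants, although the record does not state a specific application.
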