Addgene plasmid #91023: pMOD_A0802
Purpose: Module A, Promoter: AtUbi10, Gene: Csy4-P2A-AtCas9_dead (D10A + H840A), Terminator: HSP
Depositing lab: Daniel Voytas. Depositing organization: University of Minnesota. Publication: A multi-purpose toolkit to enable advanced genome engineering in plants. Cermak T, Curtin SJ, Gil-Humanes J, Cegan R, Kono TJY, Konecna E, Belanto JJ, Starker CG, Mathre JW, Greenstein RL, Voytas DF. Plant Cell. 2017 May 18. pii: tpc.00922.2016. doi: 10.1105/tpc.16.00922. PubMed 28522548.
Backbone
  Vector backbone: pMOD_A1001
  Vector type: CRISPR
Growth in bacteria
  Bacterial resistance: Ampicillin, 100 μg/mL
  Growth temperature: 37°C
  Growth strain: DH5alpha
  Copy number: High Copy
Gene/Insert
  Gene/Insert name: Csy4-P2A-AtCas9_dead (D10A + H840A)
  Species: Synthetic
  Mutation: D10A, H840A
  Promoter: AtUbi10
  Cloning method: Gibson Cloning
  Sequencing primers: 5′ unknown
Terms and licenses: Academic/Nonprofit Terms; Industry Terms: Not Available to Industry
How to cite: pMOD_A0802 was a gift from Daniel Voytas (Addgene plasmid # 91023 ; http://n2t.net/addgene:91023 ; RRID:Addgene_91023)
